Addgene plasmid #60140: pNB648
Purpose: NanoLuc luciferase with a nuclear localization signal (NLS) driven by MET17 promoter.
Depositing lab: Nicolas Buchler. Depositing organization: Duke University. Publication: Measuring fast gene dynamics in single cells with time-lapse luminescence microscopy. Mazo-Vargas A, Park H, Aydin M, Buchler NE. Mol Biol Cell. 2014 Sep 17. pii: mbc.E14-07-1187. 10.1091/mbc.E14-07-1187 PubMed 25232010.
Backbone
  Vector backbone: p406
  Backbone size w/o insert (bp): 5261
  Total vector size (bp): 5840
  Vector type: Yeast Expression
  Selectable markers: URA3
Growth in bacteria
  Bacterial resistance: Ampicillin, 100 μg/mL
  Growth temperature: 37°C
  Growth strain: DH5alpha
  Copy number: High Copy
Gene/Insert
  Gene/Insert name: NLuc (alt names: NanoLuc; p406-MET17pr-NLS-NLuc)
  Species: oplophorus gracilirostris
  Insert size (bp): 579
  Promoter: MET17pr
  Tag / fusion protein: Nuclear localization signal (NLS) (N terminal on insert)
  Cloning method: Restriction Enzyme; 5′ cloning site PacI (not destroyed); 3′ cloning site AscI (not destroyed)
  Sequencing primers: 5′ cactttatgcttccggctcctatgtt; 3′ CTGCCGGTAGAGGTGTGGTCAATAAG
Terms and licenses: Academic/Nonprofit Terms; Industry Terms: Not Available to Industry
How to cite: pNB648 was a gift from Nicolas Buchler (Addgene plasmid # 60140 ; http://n2t.net/addgene:60140 ; RRID:Addgene_60140)
