[The description below was written by a language model from this plasmid's Addgene catalogue record and pLannotate feature annotations shown in this document.]
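Description:
pNB648 is a yeast expression plasmid built on the p406 backbone that carries NanoLuc luciferase fused at its N-terminus to a nuclear localization signal, under control of the MET17 promoter. For propagation in E. coli it has a high-copy ColE1/pUC-type origin and an ampicillin resistance gene (bla) with its own promoter. An f1 origin and pBluescript-derived remnants (lac promoter and operator, lacZα fragment, T3 and T7 promoters) are also present. Selection in yeast relies on the S. cerevisiae URA3 marker with its native promoter, which complements uracil auxotrophy and can be counterselected with 5-FOA. The feature table lists no yeast replication origin (no 2μ or CEN/ARS element), which is consistent with an integrating-type vector, although the record does not state this explicitly.

The expression cassette runs from the MET17 promoter, which is repressed by methionine and so gives controllable transcription, through a short polylinker remnant into the NLS-NanoLuc coding region, cloned between retained PacI and AscI sites, and ends at the ADH1 terminator. The luciferase derives from the shrimp Oplophorus gracilirostris, and the annotation matches the human codon-optimized Nluc sequence. The NLS itself is not annotated separately but presumably lies in the gap just upstream of the Nluc feature. Fragments of an Ashbya gossypii TEF promoter and a CYC1 terminator downstream appear to be leftovers from earlier cloning. The associated publication concerns time-lapse luminescence microscopy of fast gene dynamics in single cells, so the construct most likely serves as a nuclear-concentrated luminescent reporter of MET17 promoter activity in yeast.
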