Features (pLannotate 1.2.2; 22 found; start..end, strand, type, name):
     96..200     +  promoter       AmpR promoter: bla
    201..1061    +  CDS            AmpR: β-lactamase; bla; confers resistance to ampicillin, carbenicillin, and related antibiotics
   1232..1820    +  rep_origin     ori: high-copy-number ColE1/pMB1/pBR322/pUC origin of replication
   2003..2095    +  CDS            lacI (fragment): lac repressor; lacI; The lac repressor binds to the lac operator to inhibit transcription in E. coli. This inhibition can be relieved by adding lactose or isopropyl-β-D-thiogalactopyranoside (IPTG).
   2108..2129    +  protein_bind   CAP binding site: CAP binding activates transcription in the presence of cAMP. E. coli catabolite activator protein
   2144..2174    +  promoter       lac promoter: promoter for the E. coli lac operon
   2182..2198    +  protein_bind   lac operator: The lac repressor binds to the lac operator to inhibit transcription in E. coli. This inhibition can be relieved by adding lactose or isopropyl-β-D-thiogalactopyranoside (IPTG). lac repressor encoded by lacI
   2243..2261    +  promoter       T3 promoter: promoter for bacteriophage T3 RNA polymerase
   2312..2661    +  promoter       MET17 promoter: S. cerevisiae MET17; expression is repressed by methionine; MET15; MET25
   2661..2685    +  misc_feature   MCS (fragment): pBluescript multiple cloning site
   2731..3243    +  CDS            Nluc: NanoLuc® luciferase human codon-optimized
   3288..3475    +  terminator     ADH1 terminator: S. cerevisiae ADH1; transcription terminator for the S. cerevisiae alcohol dehydrogenase 1 (ADH1) gene
   3550..3757    +  promoter       TEF promoter (fragment): Ashbya gossypii TEF promoter
   3748..3827    +  terminator     CYC1 terminator (fragment): S. cerevisiae CYC1; transcription terminator for CYC1
   3846..3864    -  promoter       T7 promoter: promoter for bacteriophage T7 RNA polymerase
   3872..4027    +  CDS            lacZα (fragment): LacZα fragment of β-galactosidase; lacZ fragment
   4035..4490    +  rep_origin     f1 ori (sequence partly withheld): f1 bacteriophage origin of replication; arrow indicates direction of (+) strand synthesis
   4491..4542    -  misc_feature   bom (fragment): basis of mobility region from pBR322
   4621..5424    -  CDS            URA3: orotidine-5'-phosphate decarboxylase, required for uracil biosynthesis; S. cerevisiae URA3; yeast auxotrophic marker, counterselectable with 5-fluoroorotic acid (5-FOA)
   5425..5640    -  promoter       URA3 promoter: S. cerevisiae URA3
   5655..5704    -  misc_feature   bom (fragment): basis of mobility region from pBR322
   5806..1       -  CDS            rop (fragment) (across the origin): Rop protein, which maintains plasmids at low copy number; rop
>Addgene plasmid #60140 | pNB648 | depositor full sequence | sequence record 96210 | pNB648 sequence 5840 bps
GACGAAAGGGCCTCGTGATACGCCTATTTTTATAGGTTAATGTCATGATAATAATGGTTTCTTAGACGTC
AGGTGGCACTTTTCGGGGAAATGTGCGCGGAACCCCTATTTGTTTATTTTTCTAAATACATTCAAATATG
TATCCGCTCATGAGACAATAACCCTGATAAATGCTTCAATAATATTGAAAAAGGAAGAGTATGAGTATTC
AACATTTCCGTGTCGCCCTTATTCCCTTTTTTGCGGCATTTTGCCTTCCTGTTTTTGCTCACCCAGAAAC
GCTGGTGAAAGTAAAAGATGCTGAAGATCAGTTGGGTGCACGAGTGGGTTACATCGAACTGGATCTCAAC
AGCGGTAAGATCCTTGAGAGTTTTCGCCCCGAAGAACGTTTTCCAATGATGAGCACTTTTAAAGTTCTGC
TATGTGGCGCGGTATTATCCCGTATTGACGCCGGGCAAGAGCAACTCGGTCGCCGCATACACTATTCTCA
GAATGACTTGGTTGAGTACTCACCAGTCACAGAAAAGCATCTTACGGATGGCATGACAGTAAGAGAATTA
TGCAGTGCTGCCATAACCATGAGTGATAACACTGCGGCCAACTTACTTCTGACAACGATCGGAGGACCGA
AGGAGCTAACCGCTTTTTTGCACAACATGGGGGATCATGTAACTCGCCTTGATCGTTGGGAACCGGAGCT
GAATGAAGCCATACCAAACGACGAGCGTGACACCACGATGCCTGTAGCAATGGCAACAACGTTGCGCAAA
CTATTAACTGGCGAACTACTTACTCTAGCTTCCCGGCAACAATTAATAGACTGGATGGAGGCGGATAAAG
TTGCAGGACCACTTCTGCGCTCGGCCCTTCCGGCTGGCTGGTTTATTGCTGATAAATCTGGAGCCGGTGA
GCGTGGGTCTCGCGGTATCATTGCAGCACTGGGGCCAGATGGTAAGCCCTCCCGTATCGTAGTTATCTAC
ACGACGGGGAGTCAGGCAACTATGGATGAACGAAATAGACAGATCGCTGAGATAGGTGCCTCACTGATTA
AGCATTGGTAACTGTCAGACCAAGTTTACTCATATATACTTTAGATTGATTTAAAACTTCATTTTTAATT
TAAAAGGATCTAGGTGAAGATCCTTTTTGATAATCTCATGACCAAAATCCCTTAACGTGAGTTTTCGTTC
CACTGAGCGTCAGACCCCGTAGAAAAGATCAAAGGATCTTCTTGAGATCCTTTTTTTCTGCGCGTAATCT
GCTGCTTGCAAACAAAAAAACCACCGCTACCAGCGGTGGTTTGTTTGCCGGATCAAGAGCTACCAACTCT
TTTTCCGAAGGTAACTGGCTTCAGCAGAGCGCAGATACCAAATACTGTCCTTCTAGTGTAGCCGTAGTTA
GGCCACCACTTCAAGAACTCTGTAGCACCGCCTACATACCTCGCTCTGCTAATCCTGTTACCAGTGGCTG
CTGCCAGTGGCGATAAGTCGTGTCTTACCGGGTTGGACTCAAGACGATAGTTACCGGATAAGGCGCAGCG
GTCGGGCTGAACGGGGGGTTCGTGCACACAGCCCAGCTTGGAGCGAACGACCTACACCGAACTGAGATAC
CTACAGCGTGAGCTATGAGAAAGCGCCACGCTTCCCGAAGGGAGAAAGGCGGACAGGTATCCGGTAAGCG
GCAGGGTCGGAACAGGAGAGCGCACGAGGGAGCTTCCAGGGGGAAACGCCTGGTATCTTTATAGTCCTGT
CGGGTTTCGCCACCTCTGACTTGAGCGTCGATTTTTGTGATGCTCGTCAGGGGGGCGGAGCCTATGGAAA
AACGCCAGCAACGCGGCCTTTTTACGGTTCCTGGCCTTTTGCTGGCCTTTTGCTCACATGTTCTTTCCTG
CGTTATCCCCTGATTCTGTGGATAACCGTATTACCGCCTTTGAGTGAGCTGATACCGCTCGCCGCAGCCG
AACGACCGAGCGCAGCGAGTCAGTGAGCGAGGAAGCGGAAGAGCGCCCAATACGCAAACCGCCTCTCCCC
GCGCGTTGGCCGATTCATTAATGCAGCTGGCACGACAGGTTTCCCGACTGGAAAGCGGGCAGTGAGCGCA
ACGCAATTAATGTGAGTTACCTCACTCATTAGGCACCCCAGGCTTTACACTTTATGCTTCCGGCTCCTAT
GTTGTGTGGAATTGTGAGCGGATAACAATTTCACACAGGAAACAGCTATGACCATGATTACGCCAAGCGC
GCAATTAACCCTCACTAAAGGGAACAAAAGCTGGAGCTCCGGATGCAAGGGTTCGAATCCCTTAGCTCTC
ATTATTTTTTGCTTTTTCTCTTGAGGTCACATGATCGCAAAATGGCAAATGGCACGTGAAGCTGTCGATA
TTGGGGAACTGTGGTGGTTGGCAAATGACTAATTAAGTTAGTCAAGGCGCCATCCTCATGAAAACTGTGT
AACATAATAACCGAAGTGTCGAAAAGGTGGCACCTTGTCCAATTGAACACGCTCGATGAAAAAAATAAGA
TATATATAAGGTTAAGTAAAGCGTCTGTTAGAAAGGAAGTTTTTCCTTTTTCTTGCTCTCTTGTCTTTTC
ATCTACTATTTCCTTCGTGTAATACAGGGTCGTCAGATACATAGATACAATTCTATTACCCCCATCCATA
CTCTAGAACTAGTGGATCCCCCGGGTTAATTAACACCATGGCACCACCAAAGAAAAAGAGAAAAGTAGCC
ATGGTCTTCACACTCGAAGATTTCGTTGGGGACTGGCGACAGACAGCCGGCTACAACCTGGACCAAGTCC
TTGAACAGGGAGGTGTGTCCAGTTTGTTTCAGAATCTCGGGGTGTCCGTAACTCCGATCCAAAGGATTGT
CCTGAGCGGTGAAAATGGGCTGAAGATCGACATCCATGTCATCATCCCGTATGAAGGTCTGAGCGGCGAC
CAAATGGGCCAGATCGAAAAAATTTTTAAGGTGGTGTACCCTGTGGATGATCATCACTTTAAGGTGATCC
TGCACTATGGCACACTGGTAATCGACGGGGTTACGCCGAACATGATCGACTATTTCGGACGGCCGTATGA
AGGCATCGCCGTGTTCGACGGCAAAAAGATCACTGTAACAGGGACCCTGTGGAACGGCAACAAAATTATC
GACGAGCGCCTGATCAACCCCGACGGCTCCCTGCTGTTCCGAGTAACCATCAACGGAGTGACCGGCTGGC
GGCTGTGCGAACGCATTCTGGCGGGTGGGGGATCATTGTACAAATAAGGCGCGCCACTTCTAAATAAGCG
AATTTCTTATGATTTATGATTTTTATTATTAAATAAGTTATAAAAAAAATAAGTGTATACAAATTTTAAA
GTGACTCTTAGGTTTTAAAACGAAAATTCTTATTCTTGAGTAACTCTTTCCTGTAGGTCAGGTTGCTTTC
TCAGGTATAGTATGAGGTCGCTCTTATTGACCACACCTCTACCGGCAGATCCGCTAGGGATAACAGGGTA
ATATAGATCTGTTTAGCTTGCCTCGTCCCCGCCGGGTCACCCGGCCAGCGACATGGAGGCCCAGAATACC
CTCCTTGACAGTCTTGACGTGCGCAGCTCAGGGGCATGATGTGACTGTCGCCCGTACATTTAGCCCATAC
ATCCCCATGTATAATCATTTGCATCCATACATTTTGATGGCCGCACGGCGCGAAGCAAAAATTACGGCTC
CTCGCTGCAGACCTGCGAGCAGGGAAACGCTCCCCTCACAGACGCGTGTACGCATGTAACATTATACTGA
AAACCTTGCTTGAGAAGGTTTTGGGACGCTCGAAGGCTTTAATTTGCGGCCGGTACCCAATTCGCCCTAT
AGTGAGTCGTATTACGCGCGCTCACTGGCCGTCGTTTTACAACGTCGTGACTGGGAAAACCCTGGCGTTA
CCCAACTTAATCGCCTTGCAGCACATCCCCCTTTCGCCAGCTGGCGTAATAGCGAAGAGGCCCGCACCGA
TCGCCCTTCCCAACAGTTGCGCAGCCTGAATGGCGAATGGCGCG
[124 nt withheld, positions 4035-4158]
C
[91 nt withheld, positions 4160-4250]
A
[49 nt withheld, positions 4252-4300]
CCTTTGACGTTGGAGTCCACGTTCTTT
[37 nt withheld, positions 4328-4364]
ACCCTATCTCGGTCTATTCTTTTGATTTATAAGGGATTTTGCCGATTTCGGCCTATTGGTTAAAAAATGA
GCTGATTTAACAAAAATTTAACGCGAATTTTAACAAAATATTAACGTTTACAATTTCCTGATGCGGTATT
TTCTCCTTACGCATCTGTGCGGTATTTCACACCGCATAGGGTAATAACTGATATAATTAAATTGAAGCTC
TAATTTGTGAGTTTAGTATACATGCATTTACTTATAATACAGTTTTTTAGTTTTGCTGGCCGCATCTTCT
CAAATATGCTTCCCAGCCTGCTTTTCTGTAACGTTCACCCTCTACCTTAGCATCCCTTCCCTTTGCAAAT
AGTCCTCTTCCAACAATAATAATGTCAGATCCTGTAGAGACCACATCATCCACGGTTCTATACTGTTGAC
CCAATGCGTCTCCCTTGTCATCTAAACCCACACCGGGTGTCATAATCAACCAATCGTAACCTTCATCTCT
TCCACCCATGTCTCTTTGAGCAATAAAGCCGATAACAAAATCTTTGTCGCTCTTCGCAATGTCAACAGTA
CCCTTAGTATATTCTCCAGTAGATAGGGAGCCCTTGCATGACAATTCTGCTAACATCAAAAGGCCTCTAG
GTTCCTTTGTTACTTCTTCTGCCGCCTGCTTCAAACCGCTAACAATACCTGGGCCCACCACACCGTGTGC
ATTCGTAATGTCTGCCCATTCTGCTATTCTGTATACACCCGCAGAGTACTGCAATTTGACTGTATTACCA
ATGTCAGCAAATTTTCTGTCTTCGAAGAGTAAAAAATTGTACTTGGCGGATAATGCCTTTAGCGGCTTAA
CTGTGCCCTCCATGGAAAAATCAGTCAAGATATCCACATGTGTTTTTAGTAAACAAATTTTGGGACCTAA
TGCTTCAACTAACTCCAGTAATTCCTTGGTGGTACGAACATCCAATGAAGCACACAAGTTTGTTTGCTTT
TCGTGCATGATATTAAATAGCTTGGCAGCAACAGGACTAGGATGAGTAGCAGCACGTTCCTTATATGTAG
CTTTCGACATGATTTATCTTCGTTTCCTGCAGGTTTTTGTTCTGTGCAGTTGGGTTAAGAATACTGGGCA
ATTTCATGTTTCTTCAACACTACATATGCGTATATATACCAATCTAAGTCTGTGCTCCTTCCTTCGTTCT
TCCTTCTGTTCGGAGATTACCGAATCAAAAAAATTTCAAAGAAACCGAAATCAAAAAAAAGAATAAAAAA
AAAATGATGAATTGAATTGAAAAGCTGTGGTATGGTGCACTCTCAGTACAATCTGCTCTGATGCCGCATA
GTTAAGCCAGCCCCGACACCCGCCAACACCCGCTGACGCGCCCTGACGGGCTTGTCTGCTCCCGGCATCC
GCTTACAGACAAGCTGTGACCGTCTCCGGGAGCTGCATGTGTCAGAGGTTTTCACCGTCATCACCGAAAC
GCGCGA
