>Addgene plasmid #60140 | pNB648 | addgene partial sequence | sequence record 103789 | M13pUC-Fwd 5'-CCCAGTCACGACGTTGTAAAACG-3'
GCGCGCGTAATACGACTCACTATAGGGCGAATTGGGTACCGGCCGCAAATTAAAGCCTTCGAGCGTCCCA
AAACCTTCTCAAGCAAGGTTTTCAGTATAATGTTACATGCGTACACGCGTCTGTGAGGGGAGCGTTTCCC
TGCTCGCAGGTCTGCAGCGAGGAGCCGTAATTTTTGCTTCGCGCCGTGCGGCCATCAAAATGTATGGATG
CAAATGATTATACATGGGGATGTATGGGCTAAATGTACGGGCGACAGTCACATCATGCCCCTGAGCTGCG
CACGTCAAGACTGTCAAGGAGGGTATTCTGGGCCTCCATGTCGCTGGCCGGGTGACCCGGCGGGGACGAG
GCAAGCTAAACAGATCTATATTACCCTGTTATCCCTAGCGGATCTGCCGGTAGAGGTGTGGTCAATAAGA
GCGACCTCATACTATACCTGAGAAAGCAACCTGACCTACAGGAAAGAGTTACTCAAGAATAAGAATTTTC
GTTTTAAAACCTAAGAGTCACTTTAAAATTTGTATACACTTATTTTTTTTATAACTTATTTAATAATAAA
AATCATAAATCATAAGAAATTCGCTTATTTAGAAGTGGCGCGCCTTATTTGTACAATGATCCCCCACCCG
CCAGAATGCGTTCGCACAGCCGCCAGCCGGTCACTCCGTTGATGGTTACTCGGAACAGCAGGGAGCCGTC
GGGGTTGATCAGGCGCTCGTCGATAATTTTGTTGCCGTTCCACAGGGTCCCTGTTACAGTGATCTTTTTG
CCGTCGAACACGGCGATGCCTTCATACGGCCGTCCGAAATAGTCGATCATGTTCGGCGTAACCCCGTCGA
TTACCAGTGTGCCATAGTGCAGGATCACCTTAAAGTGATGATCATCCACAGGGTACACCACCTTAAAAAT
TTTTTCGATCTGGCCCATTTGGTCGCCGCTCAGACCTTCATACGGGATGATGACATGGATGTCGATCTTC
AGCCCATTTTCACCGCTCAGGACAATCCTTTGGATCGGAGTTACGGACACCCCGAGATTCTGAAACAAAC
TGGACACACCTCCCTGTTCAAGGACTTGGTCCAGGTTGTAGCCGGCT
