>Addgene plasmid #60140 | pNB648 | addgene partial sequence | sequence record 103790 | M13pUC-Rev 5'-AGCGGATAACAATTTCACACAGG-3'
TGATTACGCCAAGCGCGCAATTAACCCTCACTAAAGGGAACAAAAGCTGGAGCTCCGGATGCAAGGGTTC
GAATCCCTTAGCTCTCATTATTTTTTGCTTTTTCTCTTGAGGTCACATGATCGCAAAATGGCAAATGGCA
CGTGAAGCTGTCGATATTGGGGAACTGTGGTGGTTGGCAAATGACTAATTAAGTTAGTCAAGGCGCCATC
CTCATGAAAACTGTGTAACATAATAACCGAAGTGTCGAAAAGGTGGCACCTTGTCCAATTGAACACGCTC
GATGAAAAAAATAAGATATATATAAGGTTAAGTAAAGCGTCTGTTAGAAAGGAAGTTTTTCCTTTTTCTT
GCTCTCTTGTCTTTTCATCTACTATTTCCTTCGTGTAATACAGGGTCGTCAGATACATAGATACAATTCT
ATTACCCCCATCCATACTCTAGAACTAGTGGATCCCCCGGGTTAATTAACACCATGGCACCACCAAAGAA
AAAGAGAAAAGTAGCCATGGTCTTCACACTCGAAGATTTCGTTGGGGACTGGCGACAGACAGCCGGCTAC
AACCTGGACCAAGTCCTTGAACAGGGAGGTGTGTCCAGTTTGTTTCAGAATCTCGGGGTGTCCGTAACTC
CGATCCAAAGGATTGTCCTGAGCGGTGAAAATGGGCTGAAGATCGACATCCATGTCATCATCCCGTATGA
AGGTCTGAGCGGCGACCAAATGGGCCAGATCGAAAAAATTTTTAAGGTGGTGTACCCTGTGGATGATCAT
CACTTTAAGGTGATCCTGCACTATGGCACACTGGTAATCGACGGGGTTACGCCGAACATGATCGACTATT
TCGGACGGCCGTATGAAGGCATCGCCGTGTTCGACGGCAAAAAGATCACTGTAACAGGGACCCTGTGGAA
CGGCAACAAAATTATCGACGAGCGCCTGATCAACCCCGACGGCTCCCTGCTGTTCCGAGTAACCATCAAC
GGAGTGACCGGCTGGCGGCTGTGCGAACGCATTCTGGCGGGTGGGGGATCATTGTACAAATAAGGCGCGC
CACTTCTAAATAAGCGAAT
